>Addgene plasmid #157194 | pD649-HAsp-VSIG1-COMP5AP-AviTag-9xHis | depositor full sequence | sequence record 303497 | Full Sequence
TTTCAATATTATTGAAGCATTTATCAGGGTTATTGTCTCATGAGCGGATACATATTTGAATGTATTTAGA
AAAATAAACAAATAGGGGTCAGTGTTACAACCAATTAACCAATTCTGAACATTATCGCGAGCCCATTTAT
ACCTGAATATGGCTCATAACACCCCTTGCTCATGACCAAAATCCCTTAACGTGAGTTACGCGCGCGTCGT
TCCACTGAGCGTCAGACCCCGTAGAAAAGATCAAAGGATCTTCTTGAGATCCTTTTTTTCTGCGCGTAAT
CTGCTGCTTGCAAACAAAAAAACCACCGCTACCAGCGGTGGTTTGTTTGCCGGATCAAGAGCTACCAACT
CTTTTTCCGAAGGTAACTGGCTTCAGCAGAGCGCAGATACCAAATACTGTTCTTCTAGTGTAGCCGTAGT
TAGCCCACCACTTCAAGAACTCTGTAGCACCGCCTACATACCTCGCTCTGCTAATCCTGTTACCAGTGGC
TGCTGCCAGTGGCGATAAGTCGTGTCTTACCGGGTTGGACTCAAGACGATAGTTACCGGATAAGGCGCAG
CGGTCGGGCTGAACGGGGGGTTCGTGCACACAGCCCAGCTTGGAGCGAACGACCTACACCGAACTGAGAT
ACCTACAGCGTGAGCTATGAGAAAGCGCCACGCTTCCCGAAGGGAGAAAGGCGGACAGGTATCCGGTAAG
CGGCAGGGTCGGAACAGGAGAGCGCACGAGGGAGCTTCCAGGGGGAAACGCCTGGTATCTTTATAGTCCT
GTCGGGTTTCGCCACCTCTGACTTGAGCGTCGATTTTTGTGATGCTCGTCAGGGGGGCGGAGCCTATGGA
AAAACGCCAGCAACGCGGCCTTTTTACGGTTCCTGGCCTTTTGCTGGCCTTTTGCTCACATGTTCTTTCC
TGCGTTATCCCCTGATTCTGTGGATAACCGTATTACCGCCTTTGAGTGAGCTGATACCGCTCGCCGCAGC
CGAACGACCGAGCGCAGCGAGTCAGTGAGCGAGGAAGCGGAAGGCGAGAGTAGGGAACTGCCAGGCATCA
AACTAAGCAGAAGGCCCCTGACGGATGGCCTTTTTGCGTTTCTACAAACTCTTTCTGTGTTGTAAAACGA
CGGCCAGTCTTAAGCTCGGGCCCCCTGGGCGGTTCTGATAACGAGTAATCGTTAATCCGCAAATAACGTA
AAAACCCGCTTCGGCGGGTTTTTTTATGGGGGGAGTTTAGGGAAAGAGCATTTGTCAGAATATTTAAGGG
CGCCTGTCACTTTGCTTGATATATGAGAATTATTTAACCTTATAAATGAGAAAAAAGCAACGCACTTTAA
ATAAGATACGTTGCTTTTTCGATTGATGAACACCTATAATTAAACTATTCATCTATTATTTATGATTTTT
TGTATATACAATATTTCTAGTTTGTTAAAGAGAATTAAGAAAATAAATCTCGAAAATAATAAAGGGAAAA
TCAGTTTTTGATATCAAAATTATACATGTCAACGATAATACAAAATATAATACAAACTATAAGATGTTAT
CAGTATTTATTATCATTTAGAATAAATTTTGTGTCGCCCTTAATTGTGAGCGGATAACAATTACGAGCTT
CATGCACAGTGGCGTTGACTCAATATTGGCCATTAGCCATATTATTCATTGGTTATATAGCATAAATCAA
TATTGGCTATTGGCCATTGCATACGTTGTATCTATATCATAATATGTACATTTATATTGGCTCATGTCCA
ATATGACCGCCATGTTGGCATTGATTATTGACTAGTTATTAATAGTAATCAATTACGGGGTCATTAGTTC
ATAGCCCATATATGGAGTTCCGCGTTACATAACTTACGGTAAATGGCCCGCCTGGCTGACCGCCCAACGA
CCCCCGCCCATTGACGTCAATAATGACGTATGTTCCCATAGTAACGCCAATAGGGACTTTCCATTGACGT
CAATGGGTGGAGTATTTACGGTAAACTGCCCACTTGGCAGTACATCAAGTGTATCATATGCCAAGTACGC
CCCCTATTGACGTCAATGACGGTAAATGGCCCGCCTGGCATTATGCCCAGTACATGACCTTATGGGACTT
TCCTACTTGGCAGTACATCTACGTATTAGTCATCGCTATTACCATGGTGATGCGGTTTTGGCAGTACATC
AATGGGCGTGGATAGCGGTTTGACTCACGGGGATTTCCAAGTCTCCACCCCATTGACGTCAATGGGAGTT
TGTTTTGGCACCAAAATCAACGGGACTTTCCAAAATGTCGTAACAACTCCGCCCCATTGACGCAAATGGG
CGGTAGGCGTGTACGGTGGGAGGTCTATATAAGCAGAGCTCGTTTAGTGAACCGTCAGATCGCCTGGAGA
CGCCATCCACGCTGTTTTGACCTCCATAGAAGACACCGGGACCGATCCAGCCTCCGCGGCCGGGAACGGT
GCATTGGAACGCGGATTCCCCGTGCCAAGAGTGACGTAAGTACCGCCTATAGAGTCTATAGGCCCACCCC
CTTGGCTTCGTTAGAACGCGGCTACAATTAATACATAACCTTATGTATCATACACATACGATTTAGGTGA
CACTATAGAATAACATCCACTTTGCCTTTCTCTCCACAGGTGTCCACTCCCAGGTCCAACTGCACCTCGG
TTCTATCGAAAACGCGCCTGCTAGCGCCACCATGAAGACCATCATTGCCCTGAGCTACATCTTCTGCCTG
GTGTTCGCTGCGGCCGCCGTGCAAGTGACAATCCCTGATGGCTTCGTGAACGTGACCGTGGGCAGCAATG
TGACCCTGATCTGCATCTACACCACCACCGTGGCCAGCAGAGAGCAGCTGTCTATCCAGTGGTCATTCTT
CCACAAGAAAGAGATGGAACCCATCAGCATCTACTTCAGCCAAGGCGGACAGGCCGTGGCCATCGGACAG
TTCAAGGATAGAATCACCGGCAGCAACGACCCCGGCAATGCCAGCATCACAATCTCTCACATGCAGCCCG
CCGACAGCGGCATCTACATCTGCGACGTGAACAACCCTCCTGACTTCCTGGGCCAGAACCAGGGCATCCT
GAATGTGTCTGTGCTGGTCAAGCCCAGCAAGCCCCTGTGTTCTGTGCAAGGCAGACCTGAGACAGGCCAC
ACCATCAGCCTGTCTTGTCTGTCTGCCCTGGGCACCCCATCTCCAGTGTACTACTGGCACAAGCTGGAAG
GCAGAGACATCGTGCCCGTGAAAGAGAACTTCAACCCCACCACCGGCATCCTGGTCATCGGCAACCTGAC
CAATTTCGAGCAGGGCTACTACCAGTGCACCGCCATCAACAGACTGGGCAACAGCTCTTGCGAGATCGAC
CTGACCAGCTCTCACCCCGAAGGCGCGCCGGAAGATCAAGTTGATCCAAGATTGATTGATGGCAAGGGCG
GATCTCTGGAGGTGCTGTTCCAGGGACCAGGCGGAAGCGGCAATCCCGGCGGCGATCTGGCCCCCCAGAT
GCTGCGCGAGCTGCAGGAGACCAATGCCGCCCTGCAGGACGTGCGCGAGCTGCTGCGCCACCGCGTGAAG
GAGATCACCTTCCTGAAGAACACCGTGATGGAGTGCGACGCCTGCGGTATGCAGCCCTCTAGAGGCTCCG
GCTCCATCATCCCAGTTGAGGAGGAGAACCCGGACTTCTGGAACCGCGAGGCAGCCGAGGCCCTGGGTGC
CGCCAAGAAGCTGCAGCCTGCACAGACAGCCGCCAAGAACCTCATCATCTTCCTGGGCGATGGGATGGGG
GTGTCTACGGTGACAGCTGCCAGGATCCTAAAAGGGCAGAAGAAGGACAAACTGGGGCCTGAGATACCCC
TGGCCATGGACCGCTTCCCATATGTGGCTCTGTCCAAGACATACAATGTAGACAAACATGTGCCAGACAG
TGGAGCCACAGCCACGGCCTACCTGTGCGGGGTCAAGGGCAACTTCCAGACCATTGGCTTGAGTGCAGCC
GCCCGCTTTAACCAGTGCAACACGACACGCGGCAACGAGGTCATCTCCGTGATGAATCGGGCCAAGAAAG
CAGGGAAGTCAGTGGGAGTGGTAACCACCACACGAGTGCAGCACGCCTCGCCAGCCGGCACCTACGCCCA
CACGGTGAACCGCAACTGGTACTCGGACGCCGACGTGCCTGCCTCGGCCCGCCAGGAGGGGTGCCAGGAC
ATCGCTACGCAGCTCATCTCCAACATGGACATTGACGTGATCCTAGGTGGAGGCCGAAAGTACATGTTTC
GCATGGGAACCCCAGACCCTGAGTACCCAGATGACTACAGCCAAGGTGGGACCAGGCTGGACGGGAAGAA
TCTGGTGCAGGAATGGCTGGCGAAGCGCCAGGGTGCCCGGTATGTGTGGAACCGCACTGAGCTCATGCAG
GCTTCCCTGGACCCGTCTGTGACCCATCTCATGGGTCTCTTTGAGCCTGGAGACATGAAATACGAGATCC
ACCGAGACTCCACACTGGACCCCTCCCTGATGGAGATGACAGAGGCTGCCCTGCGCCTGCTGAGCAGGAA
CCCCCGCGGCTTCTTCCTCTTCGTGGAGGGTGGTCGCATCGACCATGGTCATCATGAAAGCAGGGCTTAC
CGGGCACTGACTGAGACGATCATGTTCGACGACGCCATTGAGAGGGCGGGCCAGCTCACCAGCGAGGAGG
ACACGCTGAGCCTCGTCACTGCCGACCACTCCCACGTCTTCTCCTTCGGAGGCTACCCCCTGCGAGGGAG
CTCCATCTTCGGGCTGGCCCCTGGCAAGGCCCGGGACAGGAAGGCCTACACGGTCCTCCTATACGGAAAC
GGTCCAGGCTATGTGCTCAAGGACGGCGCCCGGCCGGATGTTACCGAGAGCGAGAGCGGGAGCCCCGAGT
ATCGGCAGCAGTCAGCAGTGCCCCTGGACGAAGAGACCCACGCAGGCGAGGACGTGGCGGTGTTCGCGCG
CGGCCCGCAGGCGCACCTGGTTCACGGCGTGCAGGAGCAGACCTTCATAGCGCACGTCATGGCCTTCGCC
GCCTGCCTGGAGCCCTACACCGCCTGCGACCTGGCGCCCCCCGCCGGCACCACCGACGCCGCGCACCCGG
GTGGCGGAGGACTGAACGACATCTTCGAGGCTCAGAAAATCGAATGGCACGAACATCACCATCACCATCA
CCATCACCATTAAGGCCGGCCTGTAGTCACTGGCACAACGCGTTACCCGGTAAGCCAATCGGGTATACAC
GGTCGTCATACTGCAGACAGGGTTCTTCTACTTTGCAAGATAGTCTTGAGTAGTAAAATAAATAGATAGA
GAAAATCAGCCTCGACTGTGCCTTCTAGTTGCCAGCCATCTGTTGTTTGCCCCTCCCCCGTGCCTTCCTT
GACCCTGGAAGGTGCCACTCCCACTGTCCTTTCCTAATAAAATGAGGAAATTGCATCACAACACTCAACC
CTATCTCGGTCTATTCTTTTGATTTATAAGGGATTTTGCCGATTTCGGCCTATTGGTTAAAAAATGAGCT
GATTTAACAAAAATTTAACGCGAATTAATTCTGTGGAATGTGTGTCAGTTAGGGTGTGGAAAGTCCCCAG
GCTCCCCAGCAGGCAGAAGTATGCAAAGCATGCATCTCAATTAGTCAGCAACCAGGTGTGGAAAGTCCCC
AGGCTCCCCAGCAGGCAGAAGTATGCAAAGCATGCATCTCAATTAGTCAGCAACCATAGTCCCGCCCCTA
ACTCCGCCCATCCCGCCCCTAACTCCGCCCAGTTCCGCCCATTCTCCGCCCCATGGCTGACTAATTTTTT
TTATTTATGCAGAGGCCGAGGCCGCCTCTGCCTCTGAGCTATTCCAGAAGTAGTGAGGAGGCTTTTTTGG
AGGCCTAGGCTTTTGCAAAAAGCTCCCGGGAGCTTGTATATCCATTTTCGGATCTGATCAGCACGTGTTG
ACAATTAATCATCGGCATAGTATATCGGCATAGTATAATACGACAAGGTGAGGAACTAAACCATGACCGA
GTACAAGCCCACGGTGCGCCTCGCCACCCGCGACGACGTCCCCAGGGCCGTACGCACCCTCGCCGCCGCG
TTCGCCGACTACCCCGCCACGCGCCACACCGTCGATCCGGACCGCCACATCGAGCGGGTCACCGAGCTGC
AAGAACTCTTCCTCACGCGCGTCGGGCTCGACATCGGCAAGGTGTGGGTCGCGGACGACGGCGCCGCGGT
GGCGGTCTGGACCACGCCGGAGAGCGTCGAAGCGGGGGCGGTGTTCGCCGAGATCGGCCCGCGCATGGCC
GAGTTGAGCGGTTCCCGGCTGGCCGCGCAGCAACAGATGGAAGGCCTCCTGGCGCCGCACCGGCCCAAGG
AGCCCGCGTGGTTCCTGGCCACCGTCGGCGTCTCGCCCGACCACCAGGGCAAGGGTCTGGGCAGCGCCGT
CGTGCTCCCCGGAGTGGAGGCGGCCGAGCGCGCCGGGGTGCCCGCCTTCCTGGAGACATCCGCGCCCCGC
AACCTCCCCTTCTACGAGCGGCTCGGCTTCACCGTCACCGCCGACGTCGAGGTGCCCGAAGGACCGCGCA
CCTGGTGCATGACCCGCAAGCCCGGTGCCTGACACGTGCTACGAGATTTCGATTCCACCGCCGCCTTCTA
TGAAAGGTTGGGCTTCGGAATCGTTTTCCGGGACGCCGGCTGGATGATCCTCCAGCGCGGGGATCTCATG
CTGGAGTTCTTCGCCCACCCCAACTTGTTTATTGCAGCTTATAATGGTTACAAATAAAGCAATAGCATCA
CAAATTTCACAAATAAAGCATTTTTTTCACTGCATTCTAGTTGTGGTTTGTCCAAACTCATCAATGTATC
TTATCATGTCTGTATACCGTCGACCTCTAGCTAGAGCTTGGCGTAATCATGGTCATTACCAATGCTTAAT
CAGTGAGGCACCTATCTCAGCGATCTGTCTATTTCGTTCATCCATAGTTGCCTGACTCCCCGTCGTGTAG
ATAACTACGATACGGGAGGGCTTACCATCTGGCCCCAGCGCTGCGATGATACCGCGAGAACCACGCTCAC
CGGCTCCGGATTTATCAGCAATAAACCAGCCAGCCGGAAGGGCCGAGCGCAGAAGTGGTCCTGCAACTTT
ATCCGCCTCCATCCAGTCTATTAATTGTTGCCGGGAAGCTAGAGTAAGTAGTTCGCCAGTTAATAGTTTG
CGCAACGTTGTTGCCATCGCTACAGGCATCGTGGTGTCACGCTCGTCGTTTGGTATGGCTTCATTCAGCT
CCGGTTCCCAACGATCAAGGCGAGTTACATGATCCCCCATGTTGTGCAAAAAAGCGGTTAGCTCCTTCGG
TCCTCCGATCGTTGTCAGAAGTAAGTTGGCCGCAGTGTTATCACTCATGGTTATGGCAGCACTGCATAAT
TCTCTTACTGTCATGCCATCCGTAAGATGCTTTTCTGTGACTGGTGAGTACTCAACCAAGTCATTCTGAG
AATAGTGTATGCGGCGACCGAGTTGCTCTTGCCCGGCGTCAATACGGGATAATACCGCGCCACATAGCAG
AACTTTAAAAGTGCTCATCATTGGAAAACGTTCTTCGGGGCGAAAACTCTCAAGGATCTTACCGCTGTTG
AGATCCAGTTCGATGTAACCCACTCGTGCACCCAACTGATCTTCAGCATCTTTTACTTTCACCAGCGTTT
CTGGGTGAGCAAAAACAGGAAGGCAAAATGCCGCAAAAAAGGGAATAAGGGCGACACGGAAATGTTGAAT
ACTCATATTCTTCCTT
Features (pLannotate 1.2.2; 24 found; start..end, strand, type, name):
    119..143     -  CDS            KanR (fragment): aminoglycoside phosphotransferase; aph(3')-Ia; confers resistance to kanamycin
    254..842     +  rep_origin     ori: high-copy-number ColE1/pMB1/pBR322/pUC origin of replication
   1067..1084    +  terminator     rrnB T2 terminator (fragment): transcription terminator T2 from the E. coli rrnB gene
   1109..1128    -  CDS            lacZα (fragment): LacZα fragment of β-galactosidase; lacZ fragment
   1584..1600    +  protein_bind   lac operator: The lac repressor binds to the lac operator to inhibit transcription in E. coli. This inhibition can be relieved by adding lactose or isopropyl-β-D-thiogalactopyranoside (IPTG). lac repressor encoded by lacI
   1843..2146    +  enhancer       CMV enhancer: human cytomegalovirus immediate early enhancer
   2147..2350    +  promoter       CMV promoter: human cytomegalovirus (CMV) immediate early promoter
   2486..2529    +  intron         CMV intron (fragment): modified intron A from human cytomegalovirus
   2581..2599    +  promoter       SP6 promoter: promoter for bacteriophage SP6 RNA polymerase
   2603..2640    +  CDS            IgH signal sequence (fragment): signal sequence from the mouse immunoglobulin heavy chain variable region
   2725..3381    +  CDS            VSIG1 (fragment): VSIG1_HUMAN - Also known as GPA34. Experimental evidence at protein level: Swiss-Prot protein existence level 1. From Homo sapiens (Human).
   3478..3657    +  CDS            Comp (fragment): COMP_RAT - Experimental evidence at protein level: Swiss-Prot protein existence level 1. May play a role in the structural integrity of cartilage via its interaction with other extracellular matrix proteins such as the collagens and fibronectin. Can mediate the interaction of chondrocytes with the cartilage extracellular matrix through interaction with cell surface integrin receptors. Could play a role in the pathogenesis of osteoarthritis. Potent suppressor of apoptosis in both primary chondrocytes and transformed cells. Suppresses apoptosis by blocking the activation of caspase-3 and by indu
   3645..5097    +  CDS            SEAP (fragment): secreted alkaline phosphatase from human placenta The natural enzyme has a C-terminal transmembrane sequence that is replaced by a GPI anchor.
   5122..5163    +  CDS            AviTag™ (fragment): peptide tag that allows for enzymatic biotinylation
   5167..5190    +  CDS            8xHis: 8xHis affinity tag
   5336..5447    +  polyA_signal   bGH poly(A) signal: bovine growth hormone polyadenylation signal
   5448..5556    +  rep_origin     f1 ori (fragment): f1 bacteriophage origin of replication; arrow indicates direction of (+) strand synthesis
   5570..5899    +  promoter       SV40 promoter: SV40 enhancer and early promoter
   5947..5994    +  promoter       EM7 promoter: synthetic bacterial promoter&nbsp
   6013..6612    +  CDS            PuroR (fragment): puromycin N-acetyltransferase; pac from Streptomyces; confers resistance to puromycin
   6622..6747    +  CDS            ble (fragment): BLE_KLEPN - Experimental evidence at protein level: Swiss-Prot protein existence level 1. Binding protein with a strong affinity to the bleomycin family of antibiotics. Binds to CL990; an antimitotic-antibiotic compound. From Klebsiella pneumoniae.
   6742..6863    +  polyA_signal   SV40 poly(A) signal: SV40 polyadenylation signal
   6916..7776    -  CDS            AmpR: β-lactamase; bla; confers resistance to ampicillin, carbenicillin, and related antibiotics
   7779..89      -  promoter       AmpR promoter (fragment) (across the origin): bla
