[The description below was written by a language model from this plasmid's Addgene catalogue record and pLannotate feature annotations shown in this document.]
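Description:
pD649-HAsp-VSIG1-COMP5AP-AviTag-9xHis is a mammalian expression plasmid built on the pD649 backbone for producing a secreted, multimerised form of the extracellular domain of human VSIG1 (also called GPA34), an immunoglobulin-superfamily cell-surface protein. It is maintained in E. coli as a high-copy plasmid through a ColE1/pUC-type origin and selected with ampicillin via the bla gene. The feature table also shows an SV40 early promoter/EM7 promoter cassette driving a puromycin N-acetyltransferase coding region followed by an SV40 polyadenylation signal, which could allow selection in mammalian cells, although the record does not describe that use. Short annotated fragments of KanR, lacZα, ble and f1 ori appear to be backbone remnants rather than functional elements. The depositor notes that some plasmids in this collection may carry an IS4-like transposase insertion upstream of the CMV promoter; none is annotated here.

The expression unit uses the CMV enhancer and promoter, with a fragment of CMV intron A and an SP6 promoter placed just ahead of the open reading frame. An N-terminal signal peptide directs secretion: the name indicates an HA-derived signal sequence, whereas the annotation software matched this region partially to an immunoglobulin heavy chain leader. The VSIG1 ectodomain sits between retained NotI and AscI sites. It is fused at its C terminus to the coiled-coil region of rat cartilage oligomeric matrix protein, which assembles into pentamers, then to human placental alkaline phosphatase as an enzymatic reporter, an AviTag for site-specific biotinylation, and a polyhistidine tag for purification (9xHis by name, annotated as 8xHis). A bGH polyadenylation signal ends the transcript. The high-avidity, enzyme-labelled protein suits the detection of weak receptor-ligand binding, consistent with the associated human IgSF cell-surface interactome screen.
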