Addgene plasmid #157194: pD649-HAsp-VSIG1-COMP5AP-AviTag-9xHis
Purpose: Mammalian expression of cell-surface protein extracellular domain fused to COMP5AP-AviTag-9xHis. Protein is secreted from cells.
Depositing lab: Chris Garcia. Depositing organization: Stanford University. Publication: A Human IgSF Cell-Surface Interactome Reveals a Complex Network of Protein-Protein Interactions. Wojtowicz WM, Vielmetter J, Fernandes RA, Siepe DH, Eastman CL, Chisholm GB, Cox S, Klock H, Anderson PW, Rue SM, Miller JJ, Glaser SM, Bragstad ML, Vance J, Lam AW, Lesley SA, Zinn K, Garcia KC. Cell. 2020 Aug 20;182(4):1027-1043.e17. doi: 10.1016/j.cell.2020.07.025. PubMed 32822567.
Backbone
  Vector backbone: pD649
  Backbone size w/o insert (bp): 7153
  Vector type: Mammalian Expression
Growth in bacteria
  Bacterial resistance: Ampicillin, 100 μg/mL
  Growth temperature: 37°C
  Growth strain: DH5alpha
  Copy number: High Copy
Gene/Insert
  Gene/Insert name: VSIG1
  Species: H. sapiens (human)
  Insert size (bp): 633
  Entrez Gene: VSIG1 (a.k.a. 1700062D20Rik, GPA34, dJ889N15.1)
  Promoter: CMV/SP6
  Tag / fusion protein: COMP5AP-AviTag-9xHis (C terminal on backbone)
  Cloning method: Restriction Enzyme; 5′ cloning site GCGGCCGC (not destroyed); 3′ cloning site GGCGCGCC (not destroyed)
  Sequencing primers: 5′ ATTTAGGTGACACTATAG; 3′ CGTCGCACTCCATCACGGTG
Resource information
  A portion of this plasmid was derived from a plasmid made by: synthesis by ThermoFisher
Terms and licenses: Academic/Nonprofit Terms; Industry Terms: Not Available to Industry
Depositor comments: Some plasmids in this collection may have an IS4-like element ISVsa5 family transposase upstream of the CMV promoter.
How to cite: pD649-HAsp-VSIG1-COMP5AP-AviTag-9xHis was a gift from Chris Garcia (Addgene plasmid # 157194 ; http://n2t.net/addgene:157194 ; RRID:Addgene_157194)
