>Addgene plasmid #157194 | pD649-HAsp-VSIG1-COMP5AP-AviTag-9xHis | depositor partial sequence | sequence record 303498 | insert (extracellular domain)
GTGCAAGTGACAATCCCTGATGGCTTCGTGAACGTGACCGTGGGCAGCAATGTGACCCTGATCTGCATCT
ACACCACCACCGTGGCCAGCAGAGAGCAGCTGTCTATCCAGTGGTCATTCTTCCACAAGAAAGAGATGGA
ACCCATCAGCATCTACTTCAGCCAAGGCGGACAGGCCGTGGCCATCGGACAGTTCAAGGATAGAATCACC
GGCAGCAACGACCCCGGCAATGCCAGCATCACAATCTCTCACATGCAGCCCGCCGACAGCGGCATCTACA
TCTGCGACGTGAACAACCCTCCTGACTTCCTGGGCCAGAACCAGGGCATCCTGAATGTGTCTGTGCTGGT
CAAGCCCAGCAAGCCCCTGTGTTCTGTGCAAGGCAGACCTGAGACAGGCCACACCATCAGCCTGTCTTGT
CTGTCTGCCCTGGGCACCCCATCTCCAGTGTACTACTGGCACAAGCTGGAAGGCAGAGACATCGTGCCCG
TGAAAGAGAACTTCAACCCCACCACCGGCATCCTGGTCATCGGCAACCTGACCAATTTCGAGCAGGGCTA
CTACCAGTGCACCGCCATCAACAGACTGGGCAACAGCTCTTGCGAGATCGACCTGACCAGCTCTCACCCC
GAA
